>Addgene plasmid #191632 | pXD70DA9-Pct5-DadhABC(A2) | addgene full sequence | sequence record 375972 | Addgene NGS Result
GGGGCATTCGAGACAAGGAGATTATAGCATGGCGGCAAACGCTGGCGAGACGAAGGTGAAGCTCTGGGAG
GGCATCTGCTACCCAGAGAACATGCGCGATGACTGGCAGGACGAGATAGACGACATTCTTCAAGTGCCTT
TCGCTTATGCGGTTCACGACATAGACCATGACCAGAAGAGCAAGCAGCGCAAGACGCATGCGCACGTCAT
TGTTGTCTGGGGCGGCAACACGACACGCAAGGCAATCATCAACGTCTTGAACCGATTGAGCGCGGACGGC
AAGAAGTGCTGTTCGTCAGCCGAGCCAATCAACAACATCAGGCATGCGTATGACTATCTGATTCACGACA
CGGCTTCCTGTCGCAAGAAGGGCAAGGAGCTGTATCCGGTCGAAGCACGCATCGAGGGAAACAACTTCGA
CATTGGTCAGCTCGAACAGCTCTCGACTAAGGACAAGCAGGACATGCTCTTCGAGTTGGTCGGCTTCATC
ATGTGCGAGAGGTTCGAGACCATCAACGATTTCACGGCTGCGGCGCTGAGGGAGTTTCCCGAGCAGTACC
GCGAAATCATCGTGGGGTACAACTCGATTCTCGAGCGCTATTGTCGCGGGAACTATCTGAACGCCGAACG
TAAGCGCAAGTGCGTGGAACAGTCAGGTGCCAAAGAGTAGTCGGGTCAATGCAGCAATGCGTGACTACGG
GGCGGCGTGGTCTGCGCTCGCGCAGATCTAAGCCGACTCGTTCACGGATTGCGGAATTGACGCGACGGCC
AACCGAATAGACCAGACTTGATTAAGGGTCGATGGACGCTCTGCTCCATCGACCCTTTCCTTGCCCGTGT
CTCGACTGGATGAGACCTGCAGAATCGGGCGGCTCATTATTTTTCGCTAACTACGTCCGAAAAATAATGT
GTCCGAAAAATAATGTGACAAATGACAAATGACAAATGACCACAGGGGGGCCACTACGACGGCCCCCCTA
ATAGTGCCGTGTGCCGTGTGCCGAACCGCAGGTAGATTGAGGGGTGGTTCGGAGGGGCGAAGTCCCTCCG
TTCGGCGCTCGCGCCGATGGCCCGAGGGCCGTGAGCGAAGCCGCGAACGGGCAAGGGCTGGGGGGTCTCG
GGGGGAACGCCCGAGCGGGTGCAGGGCTGGCCCTGCCACGTCCTTAGCGTAGCTAAGGTCTAACGTGCTA
GACTTTAGTCGATTAAGTCTGTACGGTTCGGAGGTTTCCATGGCTCACATCGCGAAATACAAGGCTCCAT
CGGTCGGGCACATGCTTGCCCACTACCGCCGCGACCGCAGCAGCCTGGAGCGCGACAACATCGACCCCGA
GCGCATCAAGAACGACTTGGTGGTCGGCCACTACACGAACAAGGACGGCAAGCTCGTTGTGGGGCGCGTG
GAGCCGCGCGATGGCGAGCCGAACTGGGGCACGGTGGAGAGCCGCATCGAGCGCGTGAACGAGGCCCAGA
AGGCCGCAGGGAAGCGTGCCACGCGCAAGGATGCGGTCGTTATGGCTGACGTTGTTGTGACGCTTCCCGA
CAATGTGCGCAAGGGCGATGAGGACAGGTTCTTCCGTCTCACGTACTGGTACCTGTCGAAGAAGTTCGGC
ATCGAGAACATGATGGGCGGGTACGTCCACAAGGACGAGGTGTTGAAGGATGGCACGCCCGCCCGCGACC
ACATGCACGTGCCGTTCACGCCCATCCTAGATGGACGGTTCAACTACAAGCAGATGTGCCCCCGCAGCTT
CTACCGGAGCATGCACAAGGAGCTTGGGGATTACCTAGAGGGGCGCATGGGCTACCGCCCTGCAATCGAG
CTTGACGAGGAGACGCGGGCGCAGCGTGTATACACGGACAAGTCCGTGGATATCGACAAGGTACGCTGTG
CGGTCGATAAGGCCGTGGTTGAACCTGCGAAGGACGAAGCGGCGCGAATCGTCGCGGCGGCTAGGGAAGA
AGCCGCCGCTTTACTGAATGATGCCGAAACGCGTAAGGCAGAGCTTGTTACCGAGATTGCCGACAAGGAG
GGTGACCTTGCCGAGCTTGACAGCCAGCTCGAGGACGTGAAGCTCGATATCGAAGATGAGCAAGACCGAT
TGGAGTGTCTTCGGCAACGAGCGGACGGAGTTGCGCGAGACATTGGAGAGCTTCAACCCATCGCTACCGA
GGTTCGGGGCTGGGAAGCTGCGGGAAAAGCTGAGCGCGGCGCAATCCTCGATAACATCGTTGTTAAGTGC
GATGGACTCGCGAGCCGCATCAGAGCAGGAGTTGCGGGAATGCGAATCAAAGTGGAAGAGCTTAGAAGTC
GAATATCGCGCCCGCTCGAATATCTGATGCGCAGGGAACAGCCAAGGCAACAGAGCCTTAATGACGTGCT
GCGCGATGCGCAGCGGGCGGCGGATGCGTGGAACCGCGACCACGCTGCACCGCAGAGGACGTATCGCGGG
CGGGCTAGATGATGTGTTATAGTAGTACCTGTAATACACGACAAGGAGGTGCGACGCGAAAAAACCCCGC
TGAAGCGGGGTTTTTTGCGGAGCTTCGCTTCCACGATGCGCATGATTCGGAGGCCCCGGCGATCGCCGGG
GCCTCCGTGCGTTGTGTGTCGATTTGGGATGCAGCCAGATGGGCTTCCTCGGCGCGAACCGGCCGAGATT
TCCGAATGCAGACGGTCTCGCTTGGACGATGCGCTTTCGAATAATCCCGGCGGAGCGGGCATTCCAGTCT
TCTTATCAATATATCTATAGAATGGGCAAAGCATAAAAACTTGCATGGACTAATGCTTGAAACCCAGGAC
AATAACCTTATAGCTTGTAAATTCTATCATAATTGTGGTTTCAAAATCGGCTCCGTCGATACTATGTTAT
ACGCCAACTTTGAAAACAACTTTGAAAAAGCTGTTTTCTGGTATTTAAGGTTTTAGAATGCAAGGAACAG
TGAATTGGAGTTCGTCTTGTTATAATTAGCTTCTTGGGGTATCTTTAAATACTGTAGAAAAGAGGAAGGA
AATAATAAATGGCTAAAATGAGAATATCACCGGAATTGAAAAAACTGATCGAAAAATACCGCTGCGTAAA
AGATACGGAAGGAATGTCTCCTGCTAAGGTATATAAGCTGGTGGGAGAAAATGAAAACCTATATTTAAAA
ATGACGGACAGCCGGTATAAAGGGACCACCTATGATGTGGAACGGGAAAAGGACATGATGCTATGGCTGG
AAGGAAAGCTGCCTGTTCCAAAGGTCCTGCACTTTGAACGGCATGATGGCTGGAGCAATCTGCTCATGAG
TGAGGCCGATGGCGTCCTTTGCTCGGAAGAGTATGAAGATGAACAAAGCCCTGAAAAGATTATCGAGCTG
TATGCGGAGTGCATCAGGCTCTTTCACTCCATCGACATATCGGATTGTCCCTATACGAATAGCTTAGACA
GCCGCTTAGCCGAATTGGATTACTTACTGAATAACGATCTGGCCGATGTGGATTGCGAAAACTGGGAAGA
AGACACTCCATTTAAAGATCCGCGCGAGCTGTATGATTTTTTAAAGACGGAAAAGCCCGAAGAGGAACTT
GTCTTTTCCCACGGCGACCTGGGAGACAGCAACATCTTTGTGAAAGATGGCAAAGTAAGTGGCTTTATTG
ATCTTGGGAGAAGCGGCAGGGCGGACAAGTGGTATGACATTGCCTTCTGCGTCCGGTCGATCAGGGAGGA
TATCGGGGAAGAACAGTATGTCGAGCTATTTTTTGACTTACTGGGGATCAAGCCTGATTGGGAGAAAATA
AAATATTATATTTTACTGGATGAATTGTTTTAGATCGTTAAGGGATCAACTTTGGGAGAGAGTTCAAAAT
TGATCCTTTTTTTATAACAGGAATTAAATAATAAAAAAGCCGGATTAATAATCTGGCTTTTTATATTCTC
TCTCTAGTATATAAACGCAGAAAGGCCCACCCGAAGGTGAGCCAGTGTGAGTCGACTAGTTTAGTACATC
AGGACCACTGGGTAGCCCAGCTGGTAGATCAGCACGCGAAACATCACGGAGGTGGCCAGCGCGCCGATGG
CGGCGACGACCATGAGCGTCTTGGAGGCGCCCACCTTCTTCTTCGCCACGAAGGCGCAGGCCGCAGCCAC
GATCACGGAGACGATGGAGCCCCAGAACATGGGCGCTCCCGCGCCGGACACCATGACGGTCATCAGGCTG
TCGACGTGCGTGGGGGCCGTGGTCATCGATGTCGGGTCGGCGTAGTAGCCGAATTGCGCGATCTTCGCCA
TGGCGCAGGCGATGACGAACACCACGTCGGCCACGATCTGCACGAGGGCCGCGATGAACGTCAGCTGGAT
GCCCGTCGCCTCGACGGCCTCGTCCTTCTTCAGGATGGAGATCAGCCAGACGGCCGCGGCGCCCAGGAGG
CACGCGTTGCCCAGATAGAACGCCACGAGCGCCAGGCCCCACGCGGGACGGGCCGGCATGAGGTAGGAGT
GCGCGGTGGCGACCATCATGAGCACGGCAACCGCGAGGGTCGCCCAGGCCAGCGCCTTGGGAACGGGCTT
GCCGCCTCGAAGGACCACGAACCATGCGACGATGACGATGGCCAGCGCCACGCATCCGATGAGCTCCTGG
GTGATGCCCGACGTGATGTGCCCGAAGCCGTTGAAGATGCGCTCCCAGTGCTCGAGGTGCAGGAAGGCTC
CGATGCCGCCTACCACCAGCGAGACGGCGGACGTGATGAGCGCGGTCATCTGCAGGTTCCTGCCCTGGCC
CTTGAGCGCCAGGATGGACATGCCGCCCAGCGTGCCGCAGGTCAAGCATACGAACAGCGTGAAGATGACG
AGAGGCCACTGCGTTTCCATTACTCATCACCTCCTTCCCAGTGATGGTCGCGTAGGATGTAGGAGTACGA
CGGCTTGTTGCCCACGTCGGGCAGCTTGTGCACGTCGGCGTCGGTGAACGGCTCCAGGAACTCCACCATC
TTGCGGCGCTTGCCCAGCGGGTCCTCGGAGCCCTCGAACGACTCGTAGCCGGCCTCGGTGTCGCCGATCC
AGCGGGCGTTGCCGCCGCACTGGCTGACGCACTGGGGCAGCTCGCCCTGCGACAGCTTCTGCTCGCACAG
CGTGCACTTCTCGACGACCTTCTCCTCCTCGTTGAGGTAGCGGACGCCGTAGGGGCAGGCCATGACGCAG
AACTGGCAGCCGATGCACTTCTCCTTGTCGATCTGGATGGAGCCGTCCTCGGCCACGTGCGACGCCTCGG
TGGGGCACACCTTCACGCACTCGGGGTTCTCGCAGTGCTGGCAGCTGATGGGCAGGAAGTACATGTACAC
GTCGGGGTACTGCCCTGATCCGCCCGGGATGGGGTTCGGCCCCACGCGCACCACTTTGTTCCAGTAGCTG
CCGATGGGCACGTTGTTGACCGCCTTGCAGGCGACCGAGCACGCCAGGCAGCCCACGCACCGGTTGAGGT
CGGTGATGATAGCCTTCGTCATGGTTTACTCCCTCCCTTCGTAGGTAGGCAGCCATTCCTTCAGACGGGG
GTCGTCGGAGGTATGGATGATGGGCGTGCCGGTGGAGTCGCACGGCACGGGGTTGTTGAACGGCGAGTTC
TCGGGCGTGGCCTTGTAGATCTTCACCTGGTAGGCGCGCAGGTTGGACGTGCCGGAGTGCGGGTCCTGGG
CGTAGTGGTCGATCAGCTGGTTCACCTGGGAGAACTGCCAGCCGTGGCCGGCGTCCTTCACCTCGGGGTA
CCACCACGTGTGCTCGAGGTTGATGACGTCTTCCTTCACGCCGTAGTACAGGTCAGCCACTTCGCGGATC
TTGCCCCACTCGGTTTCGATCCACACCCAGTCGCCCTGCTCGATGCCGTACTCGGCGGCCGTCTTCGGGT
TGATCTCCACGCGCGGCACGGGCCACAGCTCGCGGCACCAGGGAAGCTGGCGATGCTCGGAGTGGAAGTA
CACCGGGATGCGACGGCCGGTGGTGGCGGTCAGCGGGTACTCCTTGATGCGGTCGCCGTCCTTCGGGCCG
TGAGGCGGCTCGGTGTAGGTGGGAAGCCTCCACTCGGGATGGTCGGGATGGTGCGATTCCATGACGGTGG
ACCAGATCTCCTGCTTCATCGTCGGGGTGAACCAGCCCGGCTTCCAGTCGCCGATGCCCTTGCCGGCCGT
GTAGTCGAGGCGGCCCCACACGCGGTCGCGTGCGCGCATCGCGCCGGTCTGGTAGCGGCGGTACGTGCCC
CAGTTGCGCGGCTCGATGTCCTTCGCCTGCCACCAGCCGTGCTCCTGGAAGGCCTTGACGTACTCGTCCC
ACGTCTTGTACTTGGGCGTGACCTCGGCCATCGGAACGCCGTGGCGCTCGAACGTGGGCTTGCCGTTCTC
GACGTGCCACGTGGTGTAGGTCAGCTCGTCGTCGGTGAGCAGCTTGATGGAGTCGTCCAGCTGCCAGTTG
ATGTCGGGCCACTCGTTGCCCGGCTCGTCGGTCCACTTCCAGTTCATGCGGCGGGCGAGGTCCATGACGA
TCTCGGGATCGTACTTGGCTTCCGCGGGCGGCTGCACGCACTTGACCGTGGCGCCCATGGCGCCGGCGGA
ACCTTGGCTGGCGCGCGGCGAGTTGAGCTCGATCCAATGGGCCACCGGCAGGATGATGTCGGCGGTGTCG
TTCTGCGGCGTGTGCCACAGGTTGAGGTCCACGTAGAAGTCAAGCGAGCACAGGGCCTCCCAGGCGCGCG
TGGTGTTCGTCTGGCTCATGAAGTTGCCGGACTCGTTCCAGAGGGCGCGCACCGGGTAGGGGTCGCCCGT
GATGACGGCGTCCCACAGCGAATGGCTGTCGCACCAGTACTGCCACCAGCCCAGAAGCGGGAACTTGTCG
ATGCCGATCTGCTTGCGGTTGACTTCCTCCGGCGGGGTGGTGGCGCCGGGGGCCCAGGCGCTGAAGCCCT
GGAGGTCGCCGTCGATGGGGACGATGGTCGGGCCGCGGTTGCCGCCCGGGGTGTCCATGTTGCCGGTGAT
GCCCACGAGGTTGTCGAAGGCGCGGCAGTTCTGGATGGCGCTGCAGAAGTGCTCGACCGCCAGCATGTAC
TGGATGCCGCCGTTGCCGTAGCCGGTGGACGGGTCGATGCGCGTGCCGTAGGCCGTGGCCGCCGCCTCGA
TCTCGGAGGCGGGGATGCCGGTGATCTCGGCCGCCACCTCGGGCTTGTACTCGGCGGCGCGGGCCTTGTA
GTGCTCCCACACCGGCTTGACCTTCACGGTCTTGCCGTCCTTCAGCGTGATCTCGAACTCGCCTTCCAGC
GCGGGGTCGATGGCGGGGTCGAACGGCATGGGATCGGGCAGCCAGCCCTGCGTCTGGCCCGGCAGCAGGT
TGTCCTGCGCGGCCTCGCGGCCTTGGCGCGCCTTCTCGGAGTCGTAGTTCTCGCCCTCCCAGAAGCCGCC
GGTCTCGTCGATGACGCCTTCCTGGTCGGCGTTGAACCAGGTGAACGCGCCGTACTCGTGCTCGACGCCC
TCGGCCTTCAGCTTCTCCCAGTTGTTGTCGTACACGAGGAACTTATAGGGGCTGCCGCCCTCCTTGATGT
CGCTTTCCTTGAGCAGCGCGGTTTTCACGTCCCAGTAGGAACCGTCGGTGCGCACGGTGGGGAAGCCGGA
GGGCTCCATGTCCTCGCACACGAGGAACGGGGCGTTCGTCCACTTCTTCACGTACAGCTCGTCGTAGAGC
TTCTTCTCGATGATGACGTTCGTCCAGGCCAGGGCCAGGGCGCCGTCGGTGCCGGGGCGCAGGTGCTGCC
AGTAGTCGGCTTCCTTGCCCATGTTGGCCATGCGGGGGTCGACGCTGATGTGCACGTCGGCGCGCGATGC
CACGTCCACCGTGGTGCGGCAGGAGTCGTCGTAGTTGGACAGCTCGGACGCGCCGCCCCACTGCACGTAC
ACTTTCGGGCGCGTGATGGTTTCCATCCACGACATGGCGAACTGCGACACCATGGTGGTGGCGAAGTGGC
GCGGGCCCTTGCAGATCTGCCAGGCCTCAACGTTGTTCGGCGTTTCCAGCATGTTCTTCAGGATGGACTC
CGAGTGCATGCACCAGATGCGCGACGTGCCCACCTGGCAGGCGATGGCCTCGCCGCCGTGCTTCGCCTTG
ATGTCCATGAAGTTGTCCACGATGGACTGCATGGCCTCGTCCCACGAGATGCGCTGCCAGCCGGGCTCCT
CGCCCTTCGGGTTCGTGCGCTTCATGGGATAGTGCAGACGGTCGGGGTGGTACGCCGCCTGGATGGACGA
CTGCGACTTCGTGCAGCAGTTGCCCATGGACTGGAACGCTCCCTCGTCGCCCTCGACGCGTATGGCCCGC
CCGTTCTGGACGATGACCTTGACGCCGCACTCCATCTTGCCGCAGCCGCGGCAGCACGTTTTCACGGCCA
CGGTGTCGTTGCCGGACACGCTGCTGTACGTCTCTTCGGCCAGCGCGGTGTGCGTCGAAGCGCCGAACGC
CGCGGCTGCCGCACCGGTGATGGCGGCGGTCTTGACGAACGTGCGTCGTGACATGGTCAGGTTACCCATG
TTTGTCCTCCTTATTAGTTAATCATAATACAAACAGACCAGATTGTCTGTTTGTTACTACATTTATTGTA
CAACACGAGCCCATTTTTGTCAAATAAAATTTAAATTATATCAACGTTAATAAGACGTTGTCAATAAAAT
TATTTTGACAAAATAGAATAGTAATACAGGATCCGAATCGTTTCAGTTGCCTAAATAATAAAAAAGCCGG
ATTAATAATCAAATAACCGTTCCTTCAATGTTTTTTTTAGAAAATTTAGTTATAATATTAGATATGATAC
TTTTAAATATCTAATTCAAGCTTCAAAAAACACCAACTTAGTTCGGTGGATAAACAAAGGAGTGGTTATT
ATTCAAATTGCAGATCAAGCTTTAGTAAAAAAAATGGTGATCATGAGTCCAAAGAGAAGAACACAGGCAG
AGCGCGCAATGGAGACCCAGGGCAAGTTGATTGCAGCGGCCCTGGGGGTTTTACGGGAAAAAGGTTACGC
GGGATTCCGGATCGCAGATGTGCCCGGTGCTGCTGGTGTCTCCAGAGGAGCGCAGAGCCATCATTTCCCG
ACAAAGCTTGAGCTTCTGCTTGCCACTTTTGAATGGCTTTACGAACAGATCACCGAACGCAGTCGGGCTC
GATTAGCGAAATTGAAGCCAGAGGATGACGTCATCCAGCAAATGCTGGACGACGCCGCCGAATTTTTCCT
CGACGATGACTTCTCTATCAGCCTTGATTTGATTGTGGCTGCCGACCGGGACCCAGCGTTACGCGAGGGT
ATTCAGCGCACGGTAGAGAGGAATCGGTTTGTCGTCGAGGATATGTGGCTTGGTGTTCTGGTGAGCCGTG
GTCTTTCGCGTGATGATGCAGAAGATATCCTTTGGTTGATATTCAATTCGGTGCGTGGGCTTGCTGTTCG
TAGCCTATGGCAGAAGGACAAAGAACGCTTTGAGCGTGTCAGGAACTCGACACTCGAAATTGCGCGAGAG
CGGTACGCGAAATTCAAGCGCTAGATCTAGAAGCGGCCGCGAATTCAGAATAGTAATACAGGATCCGAAT
CGTTTCAGTTGCCGCCGGATTAATAATCAAATAACCGTTCCTAAAAAATGCCCTCTTGGGTTATCAAGAG
GGTCATTATATTTCGCAAAAAACCCCGCTTCGGCGGGGTTTTTTCGCCTTGAAGACGAAAGGGCCTCGTG
ATACGCCTATTTTTATAGGTTAATGTCATGATAATAATGGTTTCTTAGACGTCAGGTGGCACTTTTCGGG
GAAATGTGCGCGGAACCCCTATTTGTTTATTTTTCTAAATACATTCAAATATGTATCCGCTCATGAGACA
ATAACCCTGATAAATGCTTCAATAATATTGAAAAAGGAAGAGTATGAGTATTCAACATTTCCGTGTCGCC
CTTATTCCCTTTTTTGCGGCATTTTGCCTTCCTGTTTTTGCTCACCCAGAAACGCTGGTGAAAGTAAAAG
ATGCTGAAGATCAGTTGGGTGCACGAGTGGGTTACATCGAACTGGATCTCAACAGCGGTAAGATCCTTGA
GAGTTTTCGCCCCGAAGAACGTTTTCCAATGATGAGCACTTTTAAAGTTCTGCTATGTGGCGCGGTATTA
TCCCGTGTTGACGCCGGGCAAGAGCAACTCGGTCGCCGCATACACTATTCTCAGAATGACTTGGTTGAGT
ACTCACCAGTCACAGAAAAGCATCTTACGGATGGCATGACAGTAAGAGAATTATGCAGTGCTGCCATAAC
CATGAGTGATAACACTGCGGCCAACTTACTTCTGACAACGATCGGAGGACCGAAGGAGCTAACCGCTTTT
TTGCACAACATGGGGGATCATGTAACTCGCCTTGATCGTTGGGAACCGGAGCTGAATGAAGCCATACCAA
ACGACGAGCGTGACACCACGATGCCTGCAGCAATGGCAACAACGTTGCGCAAACTATTAACTGGCGAACT
ACTTACTCTAGCTTCCCGGCAACAATTAATAGACTGGATGGAGGCGGATAAAGTTGCAGGACCACTTCTG
CGCTCGGCCCTTCCGGCTGGCTGGTTTATTGCTGATAAATCTGGAGCCGGTGAGCGTGGGTCTCGCGGTA
TCATTGCAGCACTGGGGCCAGATGGTAAGCCCTCCCGTATCGTAGTTATCTACACGACGGGGAGTCAGGC
AACTATGGATGAACGAAATAGACAGATCGCTGAGATAGGTGCCTCACTGATTAAGCATTGGTAACTGTCA
GACCAAGTTTACTCATATATACTTTAGATTGATTTAAAACTTCATTTTTAATTTAAAAGGATCTAGGTGA
AGATCCTTTTTGATAATCTCATGACCAAAATCCCTTAACGTGAGTTTTCGTTCCACTGAGCGTCAGACCC
CGTAGAAAAGATCAAAGGATCTTCTTGAGATCCTTTTTTTCTGCGCGTAATCTGCTGCTTGCAAACAAAA
AAACCACCGCTACCAGCGGTGGTTTGTTTGCCGGATCAAGAGCTACCAACTCTTTTTCCGAAGGTAACTG
GCTTCAGCAGAGCGCAGATACCAAATACTGTCCTTCTAGTGTAGCCGTAGTTAGGCCACCACTTCAAGAA
CTCTGTAGCACCGCCTACATACCTCGCTCTGCTAATCCTGTTACCAGTGGCTGCTGCCAGTGGCGATAAG
TCGTGTCTTACCGGGTTGGACTCAAGACGATAGTTACCGGATAAGGCGCAGCGGTCGGGCTGAACGGGGG
GTTCGTGCACACAGCCCAGCTTGGAGCGAACGACCTACACCGAACTGAGATACCTACAGCGTGAGCTATG
AGAAAGCGCCACGCTTCCCGAAGGGAGAAAGGCGGACAGGTATCCGGTAAGCGGCAGGGTCGGAACAGGA
GAGCGCACGAGGGAGCTTCCAGGGGGAAACGCCTGGTATCTTTATAGTCCTGTCGGGTTTCGCCACCTCT
GACTTGAGCGTCGATTTTTGTGATGCTCGTCAGGGGGGCGGAGCCTATGGAAAAACGCCAGCAACGCGGC
CCGAGATGCGCCGCGTGCGGCTGCTGGAGATGGCGGACGCGATGGATATGTTCTGCCAAGGGTTGGTTTG
CGCATTCACAGTTCTCCGCAAGAATTGATTGGCTCCAATTCTTGGAGTGGTGAATCCGTTAGCGAGGTGC
CGCCGGCATGAGCTCCTCTAGTAGAGAGCGTTCACCGACAAACAACAGATAAAACGAAAGGCCCAGTCTT
TCGACTGAGCCTTTCGTTTTATTTGAAAAAGAAAAGCCCCAGCAAGCTTGGCGGCAGCA
Features (pLannotate 1.2.2; 11 found; start..end, strand, type, name):
   2708..2923    +  CDS            satA (fragment): STA_BACSU - Also known as yyaR. Experimental evidence at protein level: Swiss-Prot protein existence level 1. Involved in resistance to streptothricin, a broad-spectrum antibiotic produced by streptomycetes. Detoxifies streptothricin via acetylation of the beta amino group of the first beta-lysyl moiety of streptothricin. From Bacillus subtilis (strain 168).
   3019..3813    +  CDS            KanR: aminoglycoside phosphotransferase; aphA-3; confers resistance to kanamycin
   3936..3963    -  terminator     T7Te terminator: phage T7 early transcription terminator
   5489..8539    -  CDS            dadH: DADH_EGGLN - Experimental evidence at protein level: Swiss-Prot protein existence level 1. Involved in drug metabolism, as part of an interspecies gut bacterial pathway for Levodopa (L-dopa) metabolism, acting on dopamine produced by Enterecoccus L-dopa decarboxylase. Removes the para hydroxyl group of dopamine to produce m-tyramine (3-tyramine). It is possible that dopamine dehydroxylation influences the multiple side effects of L-dopa administration linked to dopamine production in the treatment of Parkinson's disease. From Eggerthella lenta (Eubacterium lentum).
   8568..8595    -  protein_bind   CuO: CymR-binding P2 operator sequence from the p-cmt operon of Pseudomonas putida (Mullick et al., 2006) CymR
   8933..9544    +  CDS            CymR: cumate repressor (Mullick et al., 2006); cymR from Pseudomonas putida
   9547..9566    -  misc_feature   BioBrick prefix: BioBrick prefix for parts that start with "ATG"
   9809..9913    +  promoter       AmpR promoter: bla
   9914..10774   +  CDS            AmpR: β-lactamase; bla; confers resistance to ampicillin, carbenicillin, and related antibiotics
  10945..11533   +  rep_origin     ori: high-copy-number ColE1/pMB1/pBR322/pUC origin of replication
  11714..11785   -  terminator     rrnB T1 terminator: transcription terminator T1 from the E. coli rrnB gene
