[The description below was written by a language model from this plasmid's Addgene catalogue record and pLannotate feature annotations shown in this document.]
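Description:
pXD70DA9-Pct5-DadhABC(A2) is an 11.8 kb bacterial expression plasmid built on the pXD69m2 backbone and designed to shuttle between Escherichia coli and the human gut actinobacterium Eggerthella lenta. In E. coli it replicates from a high-copy ColE1/pUC-type origin and carries two annotated selection markers: a β-lactamase gene (AmpR) with its native bla promoter, and an aphA-3 aminoglycoside phosphotransferase conferring kanamycin resistance, which the record highlights as the marker associated with the shuttle function. A short fragment matching a streptothricin acetyltransferase sits just upstream of the kanamycin gene and is probably a remnant carried along with that resistance cassette. The replicon that supports maintenance in E. lenta is not identified in the feature table; several kilobases of the sequence are unannotated and presumably include it.

The payload is the dopamine dehydroxylase locus from the dopamine-metabolizing E. lenta strain A2. The annotation picks out the large dadH coding sequence, whose product removes the para-hydroxyl group of dopamine to give m-tyramine, a step in gut bacterial metabolism of L-dopa. The "DadhABC" name suggests additional subunit genes lie in the unannotated region downstream, though these are not explicitly listed. Expression is driven by the cumate-inducible Pct5 promoter. A CuO operator lies immediately upstream of dadH, and a divergently oriented cymR gene supplies the repressor that binds it, so that transcription is held off until cumate releases CymR. T7Te and rrnB T1 terminators insulate the cassettes. The plasmid serves for inducible expression of dopamine dehydroxylase in E. lenta for genetic and functional studies.
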