Addgene plasmid #191632: pXD70DA9-Pct5-DadhABC(A2)
Purpose: E. coli - Eggerthella lenta shuttle plasmid (KanR), cumate-inducible promoter Pct5-dopamine dehydroxylase from dopamine-metabolizing E. lenta A2 strain
Depositing lab: Emily Balskus. Depositing organization: Harvard University. Publication: Genetic manipulation of the human gut bacterium Eggerthella lenta reveals a widespread family of transcriptional regulators. Dong X, Guthrie BGH, Alexander M, Noecker C, Ramirez L, Glasser NR, Turnbaugh PJ, Balskus EP. Nat Commun. 2022 Dec 9;13(1):7624. doi: 10.1038/s41467-022-33576-3. PubMed 36494336.
Backbone
  Vector backbone: pXD69m2
  Vector type: Bacterial Expression
Growth in bacteria
  Bacterial resistance: Ampicillin and Kanamycin, 100 & 50 μg/mL
  Growth temperature: 37°C
  Growth strain: DH5alpha
  Copy number: High Copy
Gene/Insert
  Gene/Insert name: Dopamine dehydroxylase
  Species: Eggerthella lenta
Terms and licenses: Academic/Nonprofit Terms; Industry Terms: Not Available to Industry
How to cite: pXD70DA9-Pct5-DadhABC(A2) was a gift from Emily Balskus (Addgene plasmid # 191632 ; http://n2t.net/addgene:191632 ; RRID:Addgene_191632)
